>Addgene plasmid #199738 | pCBLggTerm | addgene full sequence | sequence record 391266 | Addgene NGS Result
CCTATAGTGAGTCGTATTACATGGTCATAGCTGTTTCCTGGCAGCTCTGGCCCGTGTCTCAAAATCTCTG
ATGTTACATTGCACAAGATAAAAATATATCATCATGCCTCCTCTAGAGGTCTCGGGACGGCGCGCCTAGG
TACCACGCGTCCGCGGCCAGGGAGACCCTCGAGCCACCCATGACCAAAATCCCTTAACGTGAGTTACGCG
TCGTTCCACTGAGCGTCAGACCCCGTAGAAAAGATCAAAGGATCTTCTTGAGATCCTTTTTTTCTGCGCG
TAATCTGCTGCTTGCAAACAAAAAAACCACCGCTACCAGCGGTGGTTTGTTTGCCGGATCAAGAGCTACC
AACTCTTTTTCCGAAGGTAACTGGCTTCAGCAGAGCGCAGATACCAAATACTGTTCTTCTAGTGTAGCCG
TAGTTAGGCCACCACTTCAAGAACTCTGTAGCACCGCCTACATACCTCGCTCTGCTAATCCTGTTACCAG
TGGCTGCTGCCAGTGGCGATAAGTCGTGTCTTACCGGGTTGGACTCAAGACGATAGTTACCGGATAAGGC
GCAGCGGTCGGGCTGAACGGGGGGTTCGTGCACACAGCCCAGCTTGGAGCGAACGACCTACACCGAACTG
AGATACCTACAGCGTGAGCTATGAGAAAGCGCCACGCTTCCCGAAGGGAGAAAGGCGGACAGGTATCCGG
TAAGCGGCAGGGTCGGAACAGGAGAGCGCACGAGGGAGCTTCCAGGGGGAAACGCCTGGTATCTTTATAG
TCCTGTCGGGTTTCGCCACCTCTGACTTGAGCGTCGATTTTTGTGATGCTCGTCAGGGGGGCGGAGCCTA
TGGAAAAACGCCAGCAACGCGGCCTTTTTACGGTTCCTGGCCTTTTGCTGGCCTTTTGCTCACATGTTCT
TTCCTGCGTTATCCCCTGATTCTGTGGATAACCGTATTACCGCCTTTGAGTGAGCTGATACCGCTCGCCG
CAGCCGAACGACCGAGCGCAGCGAGTCAGTGAGCGAGGAAGCGGAAGAGCGCCCAATACGCAAACCGCCT
CTCCCCGCGCGTTGGCCGATTCATTAATGCAGCTGGCACGACAGGTTTCCCGACTGGAAAGCGGGCAGTG
AGCGCAACGCAATTAATACGCGTACCGCTAGCCAGGAAGAGTTTGTAGAAACGCAAAAAGGCCATCCGTC
AGGATGGCCTTCTGCTTAGTTTGATGCCTGGCAGTTTATGGCGGGCGTCCTGCCCGCCACCCTCCGGGCC
GTTGCTTCACAACGTTCAAATCCGCTCCCGGCGGATTTGTCCTACTCAGGAGAGCGTTCACCGACAAACA
ACAGATAAAACGAAAGGCCCAGTCTTCCGACTGAGCCTTTCGTTTTATTTGATGCCTGGCAGTTCCCTAC
TCTCGCGTTCTGCATTAATGAATCGGCCAACGCGCGGGGAGAGGCGGTTTGCGTATTGGGCGCTCTTCCG
CTTCCTCGCTCACTGACTCGCTGCGCTCGGTCGTTCGGCTGCGGCGAGCGGTATCAGCTCACTCAAAGGC
GGTAATACGGTTATCCACAGAATCAGGGGATAACGCAGGAAAGAACATGAATTAATTCTCATGTTTGACA
GCTTATCATCGATTAGCTTTAATGCGGTAGTTTATCACAGTTAAATTGCTAACGCAGTCAGGCACCGTGT
ATGAAATCTAACAATGCGCTCATCGTCATCCTCGGCACCGTCACCCTGGATGCTGTAGGCATAGGCTTGG
TTATGCCGGTACTGCCGGGCCTCTTGCGGGATATCGTCCATTCCGACAGCATCGCCAGTCACTATGGCGT
GCTGCTAGCGCTATATGCGTTGATGCAATTTCTATGCGCACCCGTTCTCGGAGCACTGTCCGACCGCTTT
GGCCGCCGCCCAGTCCTGCTCGCTTCGCTACTTGGAGCCACTATCGACTACGCGATCATGGCGACCACAC
CCGTCCTGTGGATTCTCTACGCCGGACGCATCGTGGCCGGCATCACCGGCGCCACAGGTGCGGTTGCTGG
CGCCTATATCGCCGACATCACCGATGGGGAAGATCGGGCTCGCCACTTCGGGCTCATGAGCGCTTGTTTC
GGCGTGGGTATGGTGGCAGGCCCCGTGGCCGGGGGACTGTTGGGCGCCATCTCCTTACATGCACCATTCC
TTGCGGCGGCGGTGCTCAACGGCCTCAACCTACTACTGGGCTGCTTCCTAATGCAGGAGTCGCATAAGGG
AGAGCGCCGACCCATGCCCTTGAGAGCCTTCAACCCAGTCAGCTCCTTCCGGTGGGCGCGGGGCATGACT
ATCGTCGCCGCACTTATGACTGTCTTCTTTATCATGCAACTCGTAGGACAGGTGCCGGCAGCGCTCTGGG
TCATTTTCGGCGAGGACCGCTTTCGCTGGAGCGCGACGATGATCGGCCTGTCGCTTGCGGTATTCGGAAT
CTTGCACGCCCTCGCTCAAGCCTTCGTCACTGGTCCCGCCACCAAACGTTTCGGCGAGAAGCAGGCCATT
ATCGCCGGCATGGCGGCCGACGCGCTGGGCTACGTCTTGCTGGCGTTCGCGACGCGAGGCTGGATGGCCT
TCCCCATTATGATTCTTCTCGCTTCCGGCGGCATCGGGATGCCCGCGTTGCAGGCCATGCTGTCCAGGCA
GGTAGATGACGACCATCAGGGACAGCTTCAAGGATCGCTCGCGGCTCTTACCAGCCTAACTTCGATCATT
GGACCGCTGATCGTCACGGCGATTTATGCCGCCTCGGCGAGCACATGGAACGGGTTGGCATGGATTGTAG
GCGCCGCCCTATACCTTGTCTGCCTCCCCGCGTTGCGTCGCGGTGCATGGAGCCGGGCCACCTCGACCTG
AATGGAAGCCGGCGGCACCTCGCTAACGGATTCACCACTCCAAGAATTGGAGCCAATCAATTCTTGCGGA
GAACTGTGAATGCGCAAACCAACCCTTGATCGGGGAAGAACAGTATGTCGAGCTATTTTTTGACTTACTG
GGGATCAAGCCTGATTGGGAGAAAATAAAATATCC
Features (pLannotate 1.2.2; 10 found; start..end, strand, type, name):
      1..19      -  promoter       T7 promoter: promoter for bacteriophage T7 RNA polymerase
    258..846     +  rep_origin     ori: high-copy-number ColE1/pMB1/pBR322/pUC origin of replication
   1029..1121    +  CDS            lacI (fragment): lac repressor; lacI; The lac repressor binds to the lac operator to inhibit transcription in E. coli. This inhibition can be relieved by adding lactose or isopropyl-β-D-thiogalactopyranoside (IPTG).
   1176..1203    -  terminator     rrnB T2 terminator: transcription terminator T2 from the E. coli rrnB gene
   1335..1378    +  terminator     rrnB T1 terminator: Escherichia coli rrnB; transcription terminator T1 from the E. coli rrnB gene
   1410..1463    -  CDS            lacI (fragment): lac repressor; lacI; The lac repressor binds to the lac operator to inhibit transcription in E. coli. This inhibition can be relieved by adding lactose or isopropyl-β-D-thiogalactopyranoside (IPTG).
   1465..1589    -  rep_origin     RSF ori (fragment): Plasmids containing the RSF 1030 origin of replication can be propagated in E. coli cells that contain additional plasmids with compatible origins.
   1605..1633    +  promoter       tet promoter: E. coli promoter for tetracycline efflux protein gene
   1681..2871    +  CDS            TcR: tetracycline efflux protein; tet; confers resistance to tetracycline
   2969..3043    +  CDS            KanR (fragment): aminoglycoside phosphotransferase; aphA-3; confers resistance to kanamycin
