[The description below was written by a language model from this plasmid's Addgene catalogue record and pLannotate feature annotations shown in this document.]
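Description:
pCBLggTerm is a small (about 3 kb) empty entry vector built on the pCBLsgRNA3 backbone and intended for Golden Gate cloning of terminator sequences. It belongs to a modular toolkit for assembling plant expression cassettes, associated with a set of T-DNA binary vectors for maize transformation and targeted mutagenesis that use NptII selection and the RUBY reporter. The plasmid is catalogued as a plant expression vector, but it carries no insert. The annotated features include no plant promoter, plant terminator, T-DNA borders or plant selectable marker. It therefore serves as a bacterial shuttle for a terminator part that is later moved into a destination construct, not as something delivered to plants directly.

Propagation in E. coli depends on a high-copy ColE1/pUC-type origin. Selection is by tetracycline, through the TcR efflux protein gene driven by its native tet promoter. Golden Gate systems commonly give entry and destination plasmids different resistance markers for counter-selection, though the record does not say this is why tetracycline was chosen. The other annotations are a T7 promoter at the sequence start, rrnB T1 and T2 transcription terminators, and short fragments of lacI, the RSF origin and a kanamycin resistance gene. The fragments appear to be non-functional remnants of earlier cloning steps in the backbone's lineage. The feature table does not annotate the Type IIS restriction sites or the overhangs that define the terminator cloning position, and the record does not name the enzyme used.
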