Addgene plasmid #199738: pCBLggTerm
Purpose: (Empty Backbone) Golden Gate entry vector for terminator cloning
Depositing lab: Kan Wang. Depositing organization: Iowa State University. Publication: New T-DNA binary vectors with NptII selection and RUBY reporter for efficient maize transformation and targeted mutagenesis. Lee K, Kang M, Ji Q, Grosic S, Wang K. Plant Physiol. 2023 Apr 18:kiad231. doi: 10.1093/plphys/kiad231. PubMed 37070560.
Backbone
  Vector backbone: pCBLsgRNA3
  Vector type: Plant Expression
Growth in bacteria
  Bacterial resistance: Tetracycline, 10 μg/mL
  Growth temperature: 37°C
  Growth strain: DH5alpha
  Copy number: High Copy
Gene/Insert
  Gene/Insert name: None
Terms and licenses: Academic/Nonprofit Terms; Industry Terms: Not Available to Industry
How to cite: pCBLggTerm was a gift from Kan Wang (Addgene plasmid # 199738 ; http://n2t.net/addgene:199738 ; RRID:Addgene_199738)
